LOCUS       Exported 7800 bp ds-DNA circular SYN 13-MAY-2021
DEFINITION  Expression of Leishmania donovani ectodomain in mammalian cells.
ACCESSION   .
VERSION     .
KEYWORDS    D3_Ld_030930
SOURCE      synthetic DNA construct
  ORGANISM  synthetic DNA construct
REFERENCE   1 (bases 1 to 7800)
  TITLE     Leishmania ectodomain expression plasmids
REFERENCE   2 (bases 1 to 7800)
  AUTHORS   .
  TITLE     Direct Submission
  JOURNAL   Exported May 13, 2021 from SnapGene Server 1.1.58
            http://www.snapgene.com
FEATURES             Location/Qualifiers
     source          1..7800
                     /organism="synthetic DNA construct"
                     /mol_type="other DNA"
     promoter        1..204
                     /label=CMV promoter
                     /note="human cytomegalovirus (CMV) immediate early
                     promoter"
     primer_bind     155..175
                     /label=CMV-F
                     /note="Human CMV immediate early promoter, forward primer"
     primer_bind     201..225
                     /label=LNCX
                     /note="Human CMV promoter, forward primer"
     primer_bind     706..725
                     /label=pMT2-F
                     /note="Synthetic intron, forward primer"
     regulatory      748..757
                     /regulatory_class="other"
                     /note="vertebrate consensus sequence for strong initiation
                     of translation (Kozak, 1987)"
     CDS             2578..2595
                     /codon_start=1
                     /product="6xHis affinity tag"
                     /label=6xHis
                     /translation="HHHHHH"
     polyA_signal    2647..2702
                     /label=-beta-globin poly(A) signal
                     /note="rabbit beta-globin polyadenylation signal (Gil and
                     Proudfoot, 1987)"
     primer_bind     complement(2701..2720)
                     /label=rbglobpA-R
                     /note="Rabbit beta-globin polyA, reverse primer. Also
                     called rb-glob-pA-term-R"
     primer_bind     complement(4938..4956)
                     /label=pBRforEco
                     /note="pBR322 vectors, upsteam of EcoRI site, forward
                     primer"
     promoter        5024..5128
                     /gene="bla"
                     /label=AmpR promoter
     CDS             5129..5989
                     /codon_start=1
                     /gene="bla"
                     /product="beta-lactamase"
                     /label=AmpR
                     /note="confers resistance to ampicillin, carbenicillin, and
                     related antibiotics"
                     /translation="MSIQHFRVALIPFFAAFCLPVFAHPETLVKVKDAEDQLGARVGYI
                     ELDLNSGKILESFRPEERFPMMSTFKVLLCGAVLSRVDAGQEQLGRRIHYSQNDLVEYS
                     PVTEKHLTDGMTVRELCSAAITMSDNTAANLLLTTIGGPKELTAFLHNMGDHVTRLDRW
                     EPELNEAIPNDERDTTMPAAMATTLRKLLTGELLTLASRQQLIDWMEADKVAGPLLRSA
                     LPAGWFIADKSGAGERGSRGIIAALGPDGKPSRIVVIYTTGSQATMDERNRQIAEIGAS
                     LIKHW"
     primer_bind     complement(5347..5366)
                     /label=Amp-R
                     /note="Ampicillin resistance gene, reverse primer"
     rep_origin      6160..6748
                     /direction=RIGHT
                     /label=ori
                     /note="high-copy-number ColE1/pMB1/pBR322/pUC origin of
                     replication"
     primer_bind     6649..6668
                     /label=pBR322ori-F
                     /note="pBR322 origin, forward primer"
     primer_bind     6902..6919
                     /label=L4440
                     /note="L4440 vector, forward primer"
     protein_bind    7036..7057
                     /label=CAP binding site
                     /bound_moiety="E. coli catabolite activator protein"
                     /note="CAP binding activates transcription in the presence
                     of cAMP."
     promoter        7072..7102
                     /label=lac promoter
                     /note="promoter for the E. coli lac operon"
     protein_bind    7110..7126
                     /label=lac operator
                     /bound_moiety="lac repressor encoded by lacI"
                     /note="The lac repressor binds to the lac operator to
                     inhibit transcription in E. coli. This inhibition can be
                     relieved by adding lactose or
                     isopropyl-beta-D-thiogalactopyranoside (IPTG)."
     primer_bind     7115..7137
                     /label=M13/pUC Reverse
                     /note="In lacZ gene"
     primer_bind     7134..7150
                     /label=M13 rev
                     /note="common sequencing primer, one of multiple similar
                     variants"
     primer_bind     7134..7150
                     /label=M13 Reverse
                     /note="In lacZ gene. Also called M13-rev"
     enhancer        7421..7800
                     /label=CMV enhancer
                     /note="human cytomegalovirus immediate early enhancer"
ORIGIN
        1 gtgatgcggt tttggcagta caccaatggg cgtggatagc ggtttgactc acggggattt
       61 ccaagtctcc accccattga cgtcaatggg agtttgtttt ggcaccaaaa tcaacgggac
      121 tttccaaaat gtcgtaataa ccccgccccg ttgacgcaaa tgggcggtag gcgtgtacgg
      181 tgggaggtct atataagcag agctcgttta gtgaaccgtc agatcctcac tctcttccgc
      241 atcgctgtct gcgagggcca gctgttgggc tcgcggttga ggacaaactc ttcgcggtct
      301 ttccagtact cttggatcgg aaacccgtcg gcctccgaac ggtactccgc caccgaggga
      361 cctgagcgag tccgcatcga ccggatcgga aaacctctcg agaaaggcgt ctaaccagtc
      421 acagtcgcaa ggtaggctga gcaccgtggc gggcggcagc gggtggcggt cggggttgtt
      481 tctggcggag gtgctgctga tgatgtaatt aaagtaggcg gtcttgagac ggcggatggt
      541 cgaggtgagg tgtggcaggc ttgagatcca gctgttgggg tgagtactcc ctctcaaaag
      601 cgggcattac ttctgcgcta agattgtcag tttccaaaaa cgaggaggat ttgatattca
      661 cctggcccga tctggccata cacttgagtg acaatgacat ccactttgcc tttctctcca
      721 caggtgtcca ctcccaggtc caagtttgcc accatggagt ttcagaccca ggtactcatg
      781 tccctgctgc tctgcatgtc tggtgcggcc gccaccgctg atgctgtgtc cagccccgtg
      841 atcctgccca gaggccggtc caacaccaaa gtgaccctgt acgtgcggac cggcagagtg
      901 tccatccccc tggaatggat cgacggcaaa gaggtgttct tcgagtacac cggcagactg
      961 tacgaagtgg gcaacagcgg ccccatgctg cctggcccca ccctgaaagt gaaccctggc
     1021 ggcagaatcg tgctgaagct ggtcaacgac ctgggcaaag agggcatggc caacatgacc
     1081 ggccggatga acaccctgca cggccccaac atcaccaacg tgcacttcca cggcatgcac
     1141 agcgacccca agatggacaa ccccttcaag gtggccctgc ccggcgagac actggtgtac
     1201 acaatcaacg tgccccggga ccacgagccc ggcctgcact ggtatcacgc ccacagccac
     1261 ggggccgtgt actaccacgt gatgggcggc atgttcggcg ccatcgacgt gggcgagggc
     1321 gacttcacca agacccccag acaccccttc cacggctggg acagccagat cctgatggtg
     1381 cacctgtacc ggctgaacac cagcgagaga tgcgacggca tgcccatgag cagcctggac
     1441 gccgccatgt ccagcctgct gcccttcgac ccccggatcg tggaccggaa gggcaacgag
     1501 tacgagatgc ccgccgagct gttcctggtc aacggccagc accggcccac cgtcagagtg
     1561 aagaggggcc accctatgct gctgcggatc ggctttgccg ccggaagctg ctacatcaac
     1621 atgagcctgc ccaagcagtg cgccttccac atgacagcca tcgacggcgc ccagctgccc
     1681 cggaccgtgg aagtggtgga aggctggctg tacttcacca ccgccacccg gcgaagcctg
     1741 gtggtcgtgt gtgacgaaga gggcacctac cccgtgtccc acaccggcga tcccagcgac
     1801 gccatcttct acctgaagtc ccggggcaag caccagaaag gcggcagagc cgtggccttc
     1861 cccgtgacca tgcacaagta cagccccggc tacctgcagc tgaagggcca gaacaccttc
     1921 tacagagaga tcagcttcag ccagcgggac ctgcccatca ccaagcccta ctacgtgctg
     1981 ggccagggcc ccaactgcca gagcctgcag aacagcagca cctgtcacta cgagtacttc
     2041 cagggcgaga tcggcagacg gatcgagggc taccacggct tcaccgtgcc tctgcacgcc
     2101 gtggtcaccg ccagagtgta cggcgacccc accgacaaga ggccccaccc cctgcacttt
     2161 cacgtgaacc acttccagtt tctgagcttc gagcccagac ctggcggcaa ccacgagaac
     2221 gagacaatgg ctatgtacgg cgtgcactcc ggcgagttcc gggacaccat ccccatcctg
     2281 gacggcgtga ccaccatccg gtggaaggcc gccacctatg tgggcgaggt ggtgtaccac
     2341 tgccacgccc tgcagcacga ggaccggggc atgatgatga gctacctggt gtacagcccc
     2401 cggtccaaag agggaaaggc cgtccagaga tacgagcaga gccagaccgg cgccttcctg
     2461 ctgacctggc ctcacagatc tggcgcgccc ggcagcctgc accacatcct ggacgcccag
     2521 aagatgctgt ggaaccacag ggacaggaac ctgcctcctc tggcccctct gggcccccac
     2581 caccatcacc accattgagt ctagacacgt gattaattaa ggatcccccg acctcgacct
     2641 ctggctaata aaggaaattt attttcattg caatagtgtg ttggaatttt ttgtgtctct
     2701 cactcggaag gacatatggg agggcaaatc atttggtcga gatccctcgg agatctctag
     2761 ctagaggatc gatccccgcc ccggacgaac taaacctgac tacgacatct ctgccccttc
     2821 ttcgcggggc agtgcatgta atcccttcag ttggttggta caacttgcca actgggccct
     2881 gttccacatg tgacacgggg ggggaccaaa cacaaagggg ttctctgact gtagttgaca
     2941 tccttataaa tggatgtgca catttgccaa cactgagtgg ctttcatcct ggagcagact
     3001 ttgcagtctg tggactgcaa cacaacattg cctttatgtg taactcttgg ctgaagctct
     3061 tacaccaatg ctgggggaca tgtacctccc aggggcccag gaagactacg ggaggctaca
     3121 ccaacgtcaa tcagaggggc ctgtgtagct accgataagc ggaccctcaa gagggcatta
     3181 gcaatagtgt ttataaggcc cccttgttaa ccctaaacgg gtagcatatg cttcccgggt
     3241 agtagtatat actatccaga ctaaccctaa ttcaatagca tatgttaccc aacgggaagc
     3301 atatgctatc gaattagggt tagtaaaagg gtcctaagga acagcgatat ctcccacccc
     3361 atgagctgtc acggttttat ttacatgggg tcaggattcc acgagggtag tgaaccattt
     3421 tagtcacaag ggcagtggct gaagatcaag gagcgggcag tgaactctcc tgaatcttcg
     3481 cctgcttctt cattctcctt cgtttagcta atagaataac tgctgagttg tgaacagtaa
     3541 ggtgtatgtg aggtgctcga aaacaaggtt tcaggtgacg cccccagaat aaaatttgga
     3601 cggggggttc agtggtggca ttgtgctatg acaccaatat aaccctcaca aaccccttgg
     3661 gcaataaata ctagtgtagg aatgaaacat tctgaatatc tttaacaata gaaatccatg
     3721 gggtggggac aagccgtaaa gactggatgt ccatctcaca cgaatttatg gctatgggca
     3781 acacataatc ctagtgcaat atgatactgg ggttattaag atgtgtccca ggcagggacc
     3841 aagacaggtg aaccatgttg ttacactcta tttgtaacaa ggggaaagag agtggacgcc
     3901 gacagcagcg gactccactg gttgtctcta acacccccga aaattaaacg gggctccacg
     3961 ccaatggggc ccataaacaa agacaagtgg ccactctttt ttttgaaatt gtggagtggg
     4021 ggcacgcgtc agcccccaca cgccgccctg cggttttgga ctgtaaaata agggtgtaat
     4081 aacttggctg attgtaaccc cgctaaccac tgcggtcaaa ccacttgccc acaaaaccac
     4141 taatggcacc ccggggaata cctgcataag taggtgggcg ggccaagata ggggcgcgat
     4201 tgctgcgatc tggaggacaa attacacaca cttgcgcctg agcgccaagc acagggttgt
     4261 tggtcctcat attcacgagg tcgctgagag cacggtgggc taatgttgcc atgggtagca
     4321 tatactaccc aaatatctgg atagcatatg ctatcctaat ctatatctgg gtagcatagg
     4381 ctatcctaat ctatatctgg gtagcatatg ctatcctaat ctatatctgg gtagtatatg
     4441 ctatcctaat ttatatctgg gtagcatagg ctatcctaat ctatatctgg gtagcatatg
     4501 ctatcctaat ctatatctgg gtagtatatg ctatcctaat ctgtatccgg gtagcatatg
     4561 ctatcctaat agagattagg gtagtatatg ctatcctaat ttatatctgg gtagcatata
     4621 ctacccaaat atctggatag catatgctat cctaatctat atctgggtag catatgctat
     4681 cctaatctat atctgggtag cataggctat cctaatctat atctgggtag catatgctat
     4741 cctaatctat atctgggtag tatatgctat cctaatttat atctgggtag cataggctat
     4801 cctaatctat atctgggtag catatgctat cctaatctat atctgggtag tatatgctat
     4861 cctaatctgt atccgggtag catatgctat cctcatgata agctgtcaaa catgagaatt
     4921 ttcttgaaga cgaaagggcc tcgtgatacg cctattttta taggttaatg tcatgataat
     4981 aatggtttct tagacgtcag gtggcacttt tcggggaaat gtgcgcggaa cccctatttg
     5041 tttatttttc taaatacatt caaatatgta tccgctcatg agacaataac cctgataaat
     5101 gcttcaataa tattgaaaaa ggaagagtat gagtattcaa catttccgtg tcgcccttat
     5161 tccctttttt gcggcatttt gccttcctgt ttttgctcac ccagaaacgc tggtgaaagt
     5221 aaaagatgct gaagatcagt tgggtgcacg agtgggttac atcgaactgg atctcaacag
     5281 cggtaagatc cttgagagtt ttcgccccga agaacgtttt ccaatgatga gcacttttaa
     5341 agttctgcta tgtggcgcgg tattatcccg tgttgacgcc gggcaagagc aactcggtcg
     5401 ccgcatacac tattctcaga atgacttggt tgagtactca ccagtcacag aaaagcatct
     5461 tacggatggc atgacagtaa gagaattatg cagtgctgcc ataaccatga gtgataacac
     5521 tgcggccaac ttacttctga caacgatcgg aggaccgaag gagctaaccg cttttttgca
     5581 caacatgggg gatcatgtaa ctcgccttga tcgttgggaa ccggagctga atgaagccat
     5641 accaaacgac gagcgtgaca ccacgatgcc tgcagcaatg gcaacaacgt tgcgcaaact
     5701 attaactggc gaactactta ctctagcttc ccggcaacaa ttaatagact ggatggaggc
     5761 ggataaagtt gcaggaccac ttctgcgctc ggcccttccg gctggctggt ttattgctga
     5821 taaatctgga gccggtgagc gtgggtctcg cggtatcatt gcagcactgg ggccagatgg
     5881 taagccctcc cgtatcgtag ttatctacac gacggggagt caggcaacta tggatgaacg
     5941 aaatagacag atcgctgaga taggtgcctc actgattaag cattggtaac tgtcagacca
     6001 agtttactca tatatacttt agattgattt aaaacttcat ttttaattta aaaggatcta
     6061 ggtgaagatc ctttttgata atctcatgac caaaatccct taacgtgagt tttcgttcca
     6121 ctgagcgtca gaccccgtag aaaagatcaa aggatcttct tgagatcctt tttttctgcg
     6181 cgtaatctgc tgcttgcaaa caaaaaaacc accgctacca gcggtggttt gtttgccgga
     6241 tcaagagcta ccaactcttt ttccgaaggt aactggcttc agcagagcgc agataccaaa
     6301 tactgttctt ctagtgtagc cgtagttagg ccaccacttc aagaactctg tagcaccgcc
     6361 tacatacctc gctctgctaa tcctgttacc agtggctgct gccagtggcg ataagtcgtg
     6421 tcttaccggg ttggactcaa gacgatagtt accggataag gcgcagcggt cgggctgaac
     6481 ggggggttcg tgcacacagc ccagcttgga gcgaacgacc tacaccgaac tgagatacct
     6541 acagcgtgag ctatgagaaa gcgccacgct tcccgaaggg agaaaggcgg acaggtatcc
     6601 ggtaagcggc agggtcggaa caggagagcg cacgagggag cttccagggg gaaacgcctg
     6661 gtatctttat agtcctgtcg ggtttcgcca cctctgactt gagcgtcgat ttttgtgatg
     6721 ctcgtcaggg gggcggagcc tatggaaaaa cgccagcaac gcggcctttt tacggttcct
     6781 ggccttttgc tggccttttg ctcacatgtt ctttcctgcg ttatcccctg attctgtgga
     6841 taaccgtatt accgcctttg agtgagctga taccgctcgc cgcagccgaa cgaccgagcg
     6901 cagcgagtca gtgagcgagg aagcggaaga gcgcccaata cgcaaaccgc ctctccccgc
     6961 gcgttggccg attcattaat gcagctggca cgacaggttt cccgactgga aagcgggcag
     7021 tgagcgcaac gcaattaatg tgagttagct cactcattag gcaccccagg ctttacactt
     7081 tatgcttccg gctcgtatgt tgtgtggaat tgtgagcgga taacaatttc acacaggaaa
     7141 cagctatgac catgattacg ccaagctcta gctagaggtc gaccaattct catgtttgac
     7201 agcttatcat cgcagatccg ggcaacgttg ttgccattgc tgcaggcgca gaactggtag
     7261 gtatggaaga tctatacatt gaatcaatat tggcaattag ccatattagt cattggttat
     7321 atagcataaa tcaatattgg ctattggcca ttgcatacgt tgtatctata tcataatatg
     7381 tacatttata ttggctcatg tccaatatga ccgccatgtt gacattgatt attgactagt
     7441 tattaatagt aatcaattac ggggtcatta gttcatagcc catatatgga gttccgcgtt
     7501 acataactta cggtaaatgg cccgcctggc tgaccgccca acgacccccg cccattgacg
     7561 tcaataatga cgtatgttcc catagtaacg ccaataggga ctttccattg acgtcaatgg
     7621 gtggagtatt tacggtaaac tgcccacttg gcagtacatc aagtgtatca tatgccaagt
     7681 ccgcccccta ttgacgtcaa tgacggtaaa tggcccgcct ggcattatgc ccagtacatg
     7741 accttacggg actttcctac ttggcagtac atctacgtat tagtcatcgc tattaccatg
//
