[The description below was written by a language model from this plasmid's Addgene catalogue record and the feature table of its GenBank file.]
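Description:
D3_Ld_030930 is a 7.8 kb mammalian expression plasmid built on the pTT3 backbone and designed to produce the extracellular region (ectodomain) of a Leishmania donovani protein, a putative multicopper oxidase (LDPBK_030930), as a recombinant protein in mammalian cells. It is propagated in E. coli through a high-copy ColE1/pUC-type origin and selected with ampicillin via the beta-lactamase (AmpR) gene and its own promoter. Remnants of a pUC-style cloning region (CAP binding site, lac promoter and operator, M13 reverse primer sites) are also annotated in the backbone but play no role in mammalian expression.

The expression cassette is driven by the human cytomegalovirus immediate-early enhancer and promoter, which span the numbering origin of the circular map. A primer site annotated as lying in a synthetic intron sits downstream of the promoter, followed by a vertebrate Kozak consensus for efficient translation initiation. The 1,668 bp parasite insert is not itself annotated in the feature table, but it would fall in the interval between the Kozak sequence and the annotated 6xHis tag. According to the catalogue entry, the insert carries a C-terminal biotinylation sequence together with the His tag; only the His tag is marked as a feature. Transcripts are terminated by a rabbit beta-globin polyadenylation signal. These tags would allow nickel-affinity purification and, after enzymatic biotinylation, capture on streptavidin. The record does not state which signal peptide directs secretion, and the cloning method is listed as unknown. The plasmid belongs to a set of Leishmania ectodomain expression constructs associated with a systematic study of cell surface and secreted proteins of L. donovani.
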