Addgene plasmid #135819: D3_Ld_030930
Purpose: Expression of Leishmania donovani ectodomain in mammalian cells
Depositing lab: Gavin Wright. Depositing organization: Wellcome Sanger Institute. Publication: Systematic identification of genes encoding cell surface and secreted proteins that are essential for in vitro growth and infection in Leishmania donovani. Roberts AJ, Ong HB, Clare S, Brandt C, Harcourt K, Franssen SU, Cotton JA, Muller-Sienerth N, Wright GJ. PLoS Pathog. 2022 Feb 24;18(2):e1010364. doi: 10.1371/journal.ppat.1010364. eCollection 2022 Feb. PubMed 35202447.
Backbone
  Vector backbone: pTT3
  Backbone manufacturer: Yves Durocher, NRC
  Backbone size w/o insert (bp): 6132
  Vector type: Mammalian Expression
Growth in bacteria
  Bacterial resistance: Ampicillin, 100 μg/mL
  Growth temperature: 37°C
  Growth strain: DH5alpha
  Copy number: High Copy
Gene/Insert
  Gene/Insert name: multicopper oxidase, putative (alt name: LDPBK_030930)
  Species: Leishmania donovani
  Insert size (bp): 1668
  Tag / fusion protein: biotinylation sequence and His tag (C terminal on insert)
  Cloning method: Unknown
Terms and licenses: Academic/Nonprofit Terms; Industry Terms: Not Available to Industry
How to cite: D3_Ld_030930 was a gift from Gavin Wright (Addgene plasmid # 135819 ; http://n2t.net/addgene:135819 ; RRID:Addgene_135819)
